Addgene plasmid #184753: pAAV-OTp-hM3Dq-Myc
Purpose: To drive hM3D fused with Myc tag under the control of mouse oxytocin promoter
Depositing lab: Kazunari Miyamichi. Depositing organization: RIKEN Center for Biosystems Dynamics Research, Kobe. Publication: Plasticity of neural connections underlying oxytocin-mediated parental behaviors of male mice. Inada K, Hagihara M, Tsujimoto K, Abe T, Konno A, Hirai H, Kiyonari H, Miyamichi K. Neuron. 2022 Apr 12. pii: S0896-6273(22)00304-X. doi: 10.1016/j.neuron.2022.03.033. PubMed 35443152.
Backbone
  Vector backbone: pAAV
  Backbone manufacturer: n/a
  Backbone size w/o insert (bp): 2900
  Total vector size (bp): 7650
  Vector type: AAV
Growth in bacteria
  Bacterial resistance: Ampicillin, 100 μg/mL
  Growth temperature: 37°C
  Growth strain: NEB Stable
  Copy number: High Copy
Gene/Insert
  Gene/Insert name: hM3D (Gq)
  Species: H. sapiens (human)
  Insert size (bp): 1925
  Promoter: mouse Oxytocin promoter
  Tag / fusion protein: 3xMyc (C terminal on insert)
  Cloning method: Restriction Enzyme; 5′ cloning site EcoRI (not destroyed); 3′ cloning site SalI (not destroyed)
  Sequencing primers: 5′ TGCTGTCACCCTCTTTAGAC; 3′ CCCCCTGAACCTGAAACATA
Terms and licenses: Academic/Nonprofit Terms; Industry Terms: Not Available to Industry
How to cite: pAAV-OTp-hM3Dq-Myc was a gift from Kazunari Miyamichi (Addgene plasmid # 184753 ; http://n2t.net/addgene:184753 ; RRID:Addgene_184753)
