[The description below was written by a language model from this plasmid's Addgene catalogue record and pLannotate feature annotations shown in this document.]
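Description:
pAAV-OTp-hM3Dq-Myc is an adeno-associated virus transfer plasmid of roughly 7.6 kb, built on a pAAV backbone for packaging a chemogenetic actuator into recombinant AAV. It is maintained in E. coli through a high-copy ColE1/pUC-type origin and selected with ampicillin via the β-lactamase gene and its native promoter. An f1 phage origin is also present in the backbone. The expression cassette lies between AAV2 inverted terminal repeats, which supply the cis signals for genome replication and encapsidation. The annotation detects a full-length ITR on the 3′ side but only two short ITR fragments at the 5′ end. This may reflect the difficulty of sequencing or annotating these repeats, or a partial ITR, and the record does not resolve which. ITR instability is consistent with the use of a recombination-deficient propagation strain.

The payload is hM3D(Gq), the engineered human muscarinic M3 receptor (annotated as CHRM3) used as an excitatory DREADD, which couples to Gq signalling when engaged by a designer ligand. According to the catalogue entry it carries a C-terminal 3xMyc tag for immunodetection, although the tag is not annotated separately in the feature table. Expression is driven by a mouse oxytocin promoter. This too is unannotated, but the roughly 2.6 kb unlabelled stretch between the 5′ ITR fragments and the coding sequence presumably contains it. An SV40 polyadenylation signal follows the coding sequence, annotated on the reverse strand. The design restricts the receptor to oxytocin-expressing neurons without requiring a recombinase driver line, allowing their chemogenetic activation. The associated work concerns oxytocin circuits in the parental behaviour of male mice.
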