Features (pLannotate 1.2.2; 13 found; start..end, strand, type, name):
     12..39      +  repeat_region  AAV2 ITR (fragment): inverted terminal repeat of adeno-associated virus serotype 2 inverted
     68..95      +  repeat_region  AAV2 ITR (fragment): inverted terminal repeat of adeno-associated virus serotype 2 inverted
   2745..4514    +  CDS            CHRM3: ACM3_HUMAN - Experimental evidence at protein level: Swiss-Prot protein existence level 1. The muscarinic acetylcholine receptor mediates various cellular responses, including inhibition of adenylate cyclase, breakdown of phosphoinositides and modulation of potassium channels through the action of G proteins. Primary transducing effect is Pi turnover. From Homo sapiens (Human).
   4682..4803    -  polyA_signal   SV40 poly(A) signal: SV40 polyadenylation signal
   4826..4894    -  CDS            large T antigen (fragment): large T antigen from SV40 (simian virus 40)
   4903..5043    +  repeat_region  AAV2 ITR: inverted terminal repeat of adeno-associated virus serotype 2 inverted
   5048..5099    -  misc_feature   bom (fragment): basis of mobility region from pBR322
   5118..5573    +  rep_origin     f1 ori (sequence partly withheld): f1 bacteriophage origin of replication; arrow indicates direction of (+) strand synthesis
   5574..5623    -  misc_feature   bom (fragment): basis of mobility region from pBR322
   5725..5760    -  CDS            rop (fragment): Rop protein, which maintains plasmids at low copy number; rop
   5855..5959    +  promoter       AmpR promoter: bla
   5960..6820    +  CDS            AmpR: β-lactamase; bla; confers resistance to ampicillin, carbenicillin, and related antibiotics
   6991..7579    +  rep_origin     ori: high-copy-number ColE1/pMB1/pBR322/pUC origin of replication
>Addgene plasmid #184753 | pAAV-OTp-hM3Dq-Myc | addgene full sequence | sequence record 362956 | Addgene NGS Result
CCTGCAGGCAGCTGCGCGCTCGCTCGCTCACTGAGGCCGCCCGGGCGTCGGGCGACCTTTGGTCGCCCGG
CCTCAGTGAGCGAGCGAGCGCGCAGAGAGGGAGTGGCCAACTCCATCACTAGGGGTTCCTGCGGCCGCAC
GCGTAGATGAGCTGGTGAGCATGTGAAGACATGCTGGCCTAACAGGCGCGTTCTGCACATATTTTATGAC
ATGCTAATTTATGTGCATGGATTACCTTAGGTGAGATCACTATGCCCTCAGAACATGCAGGCTGTCTCTC
TGGGGCCACTTTGGGGGTCAAACTCTTGGCCTTCTATGCCCAGAATGCCAATAGGCAATTGTGGGTGAGA
AATGAACTGATTTGTAGTACGGTTCCAATCAACCTCACCACCCACTTAGCGTTGATAACTCACACCAGTG
ACTCAGGAGAGCTGGGGAACAGGGCTTGCCCTGCTGGCCCCAGCCCCTTGAGGAGAAGGTTGAGCATAAG
GACAGAGCCTAGGGGCTTTTCAATTCTCTCCAGGGGCAGAGACTGCATGTGGTGAGCTGGTCTCTGGGAC
ACTGGCTGTTACTTCTTCCTGGATGTTGCAGGACACTTTCTAAGAGAGCCTGAGATGAAGTTTAGAACAT
GGGACTGGGACCCACCCCTGTGGAAGAGAAGGGGTACGGGAGCAGAGCCAGTATGCAGATCTCAGCTAAC
CTAAAGCCCAAAGCTGAAGTGCAGTCAGGGGTACCCAGCCTTTGTACCAAAATGGACCAACTGCTATATG
TAGATAGCTGGGAAGGCCAGCTAGCTTTCTGCAGCTAAGACCACACTCCGGCAGCTGAGGACAAGTGTTT
TCTTAAACAGGAGCCTAGGTACCTGGCATGGTGGTACACCCAGCACGTGGCAGGCAGGTGGATCACTGTG
AGTTCAAGCCCAGCCTGGTCTACACAGACAGCTCCAGGCCAACCAAGAGCCTATCTCAAAAAAAAAAAAA
AAAAAAAAACAAACGGAAGTCTAGACAATGCTTCTCTTTTCCTTTTTAAAATTGTTTTAGATCTATTTAT
TTTATTTTACGTGTCTGAATGATCTGCCTGCATGTGAGTAATGCACTATTCGTGTGCCGGCTGCTAGGTC
AGAATAAGTCCCTGGCTCCACTGGAATTGTTGTAAGTGGTTGTGAGCCACCCTGTGGGTGCTGGGAATCA
AACCTGGGTCTTCTGCAAGAGTAACTCTCAGCCCCAAGATAGCAAGATATTTAACATGAGGCCCAGTGGA
TGATCTTCAGGTCATTGAGGGCAAGCCCTTGAAGTGAGTAGTGAGACCTTCATCTCCTCTGGAGAGGTTT
TTGATTTCTCAGCCATAAAATGAAGGGGTTGAGTCTTCCGTGTCTTCCTGCTATGCTTTGTCTGTCTGTC
TTTCTTTTGTTTTGGTTGATTTTGGTTTTAGTTTGAAGCCCTGGCTGTCCTGGAACTAACAGAAATTCTC
CTGCCTCTGTCTCCTGAGTTCTGGGATTAAAGGTGTGCACCCCCAGCACCCTCTCTTGATATGTATTTCA
TTTTAAGGGGCTGGAGAGATGATTAGCCTGCACACTGCTCTTTCAGAGAACCAAATTTTGTCCTGGGCAC
CCACATAGGCCTACCCATGATCCCCTTTAATGACAGCTCCTGGGGATCCAGCACCCTCTTCTGGTCGCCA
AGGAAACCTGCGTGCACAAATGTACACACACAAAATTAAAATTGAAATGCAAAAACTGTTCCCAAAATGT
ACTGCTACCATCATGCGGGGGACTTGCCCCACCCAACGTCGCTCACACACTAGGCAAGTACTCTGCTACT
GGGCTGCATGTAACACCCTTCCCATGCAGACCTATGCAGACCTGCAGCCCAAACCTGAAATGTACCCAGA
GCTGCCCAATTGATTGCACCAAAATGGGCCAACCATTATATGTGGCCACCTGAGAAGGGTATGACCTTGG
CACAAATGGCTTGCTGTAGCTGAGGCCACCTGTTGGCCACACTCCAGCAGCTGATGGCCACTGTTTTCTC
AAACAGGAGTCTAGGCACCTAGTGTGGTAGTGGATAACTAAACTCAGCATTTGGGAGACAGAAGCAGATG
GAGCGCTGTGAGTTCAAGGCCAGCCTGGTCTACACAGCAGGTTCTAATACAGAGTTTTAAATACTAGTGT
AATTTTCCTTTTGCTGTAATTTTTCTTTCTTTTTATTTTAATTTGGTCTGTTAACTGTGTTTTGGTTTTG
ATCTCTACTGAGACTTTGTTTTACGGGCTAGTTAGAAGAGCTGAGGTGCATTCAGAGATTGAACAAGACG
CCATCTTTTTCCCCATCTAAGTTTCAGGTCCATGTAAGGGCTCCCTCACTCACTTGCCCTATCCTGCCTT
ATTCTGAGATATTGGATATCTGTGAAAAACAGCTCCTGGCTAGGGCGCACCTCCAACCCCTCCCAAGTCT
CTCTAGCCTCTTGTAGCCTAGGCCACCCCTTCCAGGCTGCTTCTCTTTTGAGTTCCAGGTCATTAGCAGA
GACGATGACCTTGACCCTAGCCCAGACCCTGCAAATGAAGGGCCTGCCTCTAAACAGCGTGGAACAATTT
GACCCAAGAGACCTTCTGTGACCAGTCATGCTGTCACCCTCTTTAGACAGTGCTCCACCATGGCAGTGCC
CAGACATAAAAAGGTCGGTCTGGGCCGGAGAAACCATCACCTACAGCGGATCTCAGACTGAGCACCATCG
CCGAATTCGCCACCATGACCTTGCACAATAACAGTACAACCTCGCCTTTGTTTCCAAACATCAGCTCCTC
CTGGATACACAGCCCCTCCGATGCAGGGCTGCCCCCGGGAACCGTCACTCATTTCGGCAGCTACAATGTT
TCTCGAGCAGCTGGCAATTTCTCCTCTCCAGACGGTACCACCGATGACCCTCTGGGAGGTCATACCGTCT
GGCAAGTGGTCTTCATCGCTTTCTTAACGGGCATCCTGGCCTTGGTGACCATCATCGGCAACATCCTGGT
AATTGTGTCATTTAAGGTCAACAAGCAGCTGAAGACGGTCAACAACTACTTCCTCTTAAGCCTGGCCTGT
GCCGATCTGATTATCGGGGTCATTTCAATGAATCTGTTTACGACCTACATCATCATGAATCGATGGGCCT
TAGGGAACTTGGCCTGTGACCTCTGGCTTGCCATTGACTGCGTAGCCAGCAATGCCTCTGTTATGAATCT
TCTGGTCATCAGCTTTGACAGATACTTTTCCATCACGAGGCCGCTCACGTACCGAGCCAAACGAACAACA
AAGAGAGCCGGTGTGATGATCGGTCTGGCTTGGGTCATCTCCTTTGTCCTTTGGGCTCCTGCCATCTTGT
TCTGGCAATACTTTGTTGGAAAGAGAACTGTGCCTCCGGGAGAGTGCTTCATTCAGTTCCTCAGTGAGCC
CACCATTACTTTTGGCACAGCCATCGCTGGTTTTTATATGCCTGTCACCATTATGACTATTTTATACTGG
AGGATCTATAAGGAAACTGAAAAGCGTACCAAAGAGCTTGCTGGCCTGCAAGCCTCTGGGACAGAGGCAG
AGACAGAAAACTTTGTCCACCCCACGGGCAGTTCTCGAAGCTGCAGCAGTTACGAACTTCAACAGCAAAG
CATGAAACGCTCCAACAGGAGGAAGTATGGCCGCTGCCACTTCTGGTTCACAACCAAGAGCTGGAAACCC
AGCTCCGAGCAGATGGACCAAGACCACAGCAGCAGTGACAGTTGGAACAACAATGATGCTGCTGCCTCCC
TGGAGAACTCCGCCTCCTCCGACGAGGAGGACATTGGCTCCGAGACGAGAGCCATCTACTCCATCGTGCT
CAAGCTTCCGGGTCACAGCACCATCCTCAACTCCACCAAGTTACCCTCATCGGACAACCTGCAGGTGCCT
GAGGAGGAGCTGGGGATGGTGGACTTGGAGAGGAAAGCCGACAAGCTGCAGGCCCAGAAGAGCGTGGACG
ATGGAGGCAGTTTTCCAAAAAGCTTCTCCAAGCTTCCCATCCAGCTAGAGTCAGCCGTGGACACAGCTAA
GACTTCTGACGTCAACTCCTCAGTGGGTAAGAGCACGGCCACTCTACCTCTGTCCTTCAAGGAAGCCACT
CTGGCCAAGAGGTTTGCTCTGAAGACCAGAAGTCAGATCACTAAGCGGAAAAGGATGTCCCTGGTCAAGG
AGAAGAAAGCGGCCCAGACCCTCAGTGCGATCTTGCTTGCCTTCATCATCACTTGGACCCCATACAACAT
CATGGTTCTGGTGAACACCTTTTGTGACAGCTGCATACCCAAAACCTTTTGGAATCTGGGCTACTGGCTG
TGCTACATCAACAGCACCGTGAACCCCGTGTGCTATGCTCTGTGCAACAAAACATTCAGAACCACTTTCA
AGATGCTGCTGCTGTGCCAGTGTGACAAAAAAAAGAGGCGCAAGCAGCAGTACCAGCAGAGACAGTCGGT
CATTTTTCACAAGCGCGCACCCGAGCAGGCCTTGAAGGATCCCCCGGTCGCCACCAGATCCTTAGAGCAG
AAACTCATTAGCGAGGAGGACCTGAACAGCGAACAGAAACTCATTTCCGAAGAGGATCTCAACTCCGAGC
AGAAGCTGATCAGCGAGGAGGACCTGAGATCCTGAGTCGACGCCGCTTCGAGCAGACATGATAAGATACA
TTGATGAGTTTGGACAAACCACAACTAGAATGCAGTGAAAAAAATGCTTTATTTGTGAAATTTGTGATGC
TATTGCTTTATTTGTAACCATTATAAGCTGCAATAAACAAGTTAACAACAACAATTGCATTCATTTTATG
TTTCAGGTTCAGGGGGAGATGTGGGAGGTTTTTTAAAGCAAGTAAAACCTCTACAAATGTGGTAGCGGCC
GCAGGAACCCCTAGTGATGGAGTTGGCCACTCCCTCTCTGCGCGCTCGCTCGCTCACTGAGGCCGGGCGA
CCAAAGGTCGCCCGACGCCCGGGCTTTGCCCGGGCGGCCTCAGTGAGCGAGCGAGCGCGCAGCTGCCTGC
AGGGGCGCCTGATGCGGTATTTTCTCCTTACGCATCTGTGCGGTATTTCACACCGCATA
[95 nt withheld, positions 5100-5194]
T
[46 nt withheld, positions 5196-5241]
C
[141 nt withheld, positions 5243-5383]
CCTTTGACGTTGGAGTCCACGTTCTTT
[37 nt withheld, positions 5411-5447]
ACTCTATCTCGGGCTATTCTTTTGATTTATAAGGGATTTTGCCGATTTCGGTCTATTGGTTAAAAAATGA
GCTGATTTAACAAAAATTTAACGCGAATTTTAACAAAATATTAACGTTTACAATTTTATGGTGCACTCTC
AGTACAATCTGCTCTGATGCCGCATAGTTAAGCCAGCCCCGACACCCGCCAACACCCGCTGACGCGCCCT
GACGGGCTTGTCTGCTCCCGGCATCCGCTTACAGACAAGCTGTGACCGTCTCCGGGAGCTGCATGTGTCA
GAGGTTTTCACCGTCATCACCGAAACGCGCGAGACGAAAGGGCCTCGTGATACGCCTATTTTTATAGGTT
AATGTCATGATAATAATGGTTTCTTAGACGTCAGGTGGCACTTTTCGGGGAAATGTGCGCGGAACCCCTA
TTTGTTTATTTTTCTAAATACATTCAAATATGTATCCGCTCATGAGACAATAACCCTGATAAATGCTTCA
ATAATATTGAAAAAGGAAGAGTATGAGTATTCAACATTTCCGTGTCGCCCTTATTCCCTTTTTTGCGGCA
TTTTGCCTTCCTGTTTTTGCTCACCCAGAAACGCTGGTGAAAGTAAAAGATGCTGAAGATCAGTTGGGTG
CACGAGTGGGTTACATCGAACTGGATCTCAACAGCGGTAAGATCCTTGAGAGTTTTCGCCCCGAAGAACG
TTTTCCAATGATGAGCACTTTTAAAGTTCTGCTATGTGGCGCGGTATTATCCCGTATTGACGCCGGGCAA
GAGCAACTCGGTCGCCGCATACACTATTCTCAGAATGACTTGGTTGAGTACTCACCAGTCACAGAAAAGC
ATCTTACGGATGGCATGACAGTAAGAGAATTATGCAGTGCTGCCATAACCATGAGTGATAACACTGCGGC
CAACTTACTTCTGACAACGATCGGAGGACCGAAGGAGCTAACCGCTTTTTTGCACAACATGGGGGATCAT
GTAACTCGCCTTGATCGTTGGGAACCGGAGCTGAATGAAGCCATACCAAACGACGAGCGTGACACCACGA
TGCCTGTAGCAATGGCAACAACGTTGCGCAAACTATTAACTGGCGAACTACTTACTCTAGCTTCCCGGCA
ACAATTAATAGACTGGATGGAGGCGGATAAAGTTGCAGGACCACTTCTGCGCTCGGCCCTTCCGGCTGGC
TGGTTTATTGCTGATAAATCTGGAGCCGGTGAGCGTGGGTCTCGCGGTATCATTGCAGCACTGGGGCCAG
ATGGTAAGCCCTCCCGTATCGTAGTTATCTACACGACGGGGAGTCAGGCAACTATGGATGAACGAAATAG
ACAGATCGCTGAGATAGGTGCCTCACTGATTAAGCATTGGTAACTGTCAGACCAAGTTTACTCATATATA
CTTTAGATTGATTTAAAACTTCATTTTTAATTTAAAAGGATCTAGGTGAAGATCCTTTTTGATAATCTCA
TGACCAAAATCCCTTAACGTGAGTTTTCGTTCCACTGAGCGTCAGACCCCGTAGAAAAGATCAAAGGATC
TTCTTGAGATCCTTTTTTTCTGCGCGTAATCTGCTGCTTGCAAACAAAAAAACCACCGCTACCAGCGGTG
GTTTGTTTGCCGGATCAAGAGCTACCAACTCTTTTTCCGAAGGTAACTGGCTTCAGCAGAGCGCAGATAC
CAAATACTGTTCTTCTAGTGTAGCCGTAGTTAGGCCACCACTTCAAGAACTCTGTAGCACCGCCTACATA
CCTCGCTCTGCTAATCCTGTTACCAGTGGCTGCTGCCAGTGGCGATAAGTCGTGTCTTACCGGGTTGGAC
TCAAGACGATAGTTACCGGATAAGGCGCAGCGGTCGGGCTGAACGGGGGGTTCGTGCACACAGCCCAGCT
TGGAGCGAACGACCTACACCGAACTGAGATACCTACAGCGTGAGCTATGAGAAAGCGCCACGCTTCCCGA
AGGGAGAAAGGCGGACAGGTATCCGGTAAGCGGCAGGGTCGGAACAGGAGAGCGCACGAGGGAGCTTCCA
GGGGGAAACGCCTGGTATCTTTATAGTCCTGTCGGGTTTCGCCACCTCTGACTTGAGCGTCGATTTTTGT
GATGCTCGTCAGGGGGGCGGAGCCTATGGAAAAACGCCAGCAACGCGGCCTTTTTACGGTTCCTGGCCTT
TTGCTGGCCTTTTGCTCACATGT
